>Addgene plasmid #109921 | pHH0103_EIF2S1_S1 | addgene full sequence | sequence record 215068 | Addgene NGS Result
TTGACAATTAATCATCGGCTCGTATAATGTGTGGAATTGTGAGCGGATAACAATTTCACACAGGAAACAG
CCAGTCCGTTTAGGTGTTTTCACGAGCACTTCACCAACAAGGACCATAGATTATGAAAATCGAAGAACAC
CATCACCATCACCATTCCAGCGGTAAGCTTATGTCCCCTATACTAGGTTATTGGAAAATTAAGGGCCTTG
TGCAACCCACTCGACTTCTTTTGGAATATCTTGAAGAAAAATATGAAGAGCATTTGTATGAGCGCGATGA
AGGTGATAAATGGCGAAACAAAAAGTTTGAATTGGGTTTGGAGTTTCCCAATCTTCCTTATTATATTGAT
GGTGATGTTAAATTAACACAGTCTATGGCCATCATACGTTATATAGCTGACAAGCACAACATGTTGGGTG
GTTGTCCAAAAGAGCGTGCAGAGATTTCAATGCTTGAAGGAGCGGTTTTGGATATTAGATACGGTGTTTC
GAGAATTGCATATAGTAAAGACTTTGAAACTCTCAAAGTTGATTTTCTTAGCAAGCTACCTGAAATGCTG
AAAATGTTCGAAGATCGTTTATGTCATAAAACATATTTAAATGGTGATCATGTAACCCATCCTGACTTCA
TGTTGTATGACGCTCTTGATGTTGTTTTATACATGGACCCAATGTGCCTGGATGCGTTCCCAAAATTAGT
TTGTTTTAAAAAACGTATTGAAGCTATCCCACAAATTGATAAGTACTTGAAATCCAGCAAGTATATAGCA
TGGCCTTTGCAGGGCTGGCAAGCCACGTTTGGTGGTGGCGACCATCCTCCAAAATCGGATCTGGAAGTTC
TGTTCCAGGGGCCCCTGTCCAGCGGTCTGGTTCCGCGTGGTTCCGGTACCGCGGCCCAGCCGGCCTATCA
GCATAAATTTCCGGAAGTTGAAGATGTGGTTATGGTTAATGTTCGTAGCATTGCAGAAATGGGTGCATAT
GTTAGCCTGCTGGAATATAACAATATCGAAGGTATGATTCTGCTGAGCGAACTGAGCCGTCGTCGTATTC
GTAGTATTAACAAACTGATTCGCATTGGTCGTAATGAATGCGTTGTTGTTATTCGCGTGGATAAAGAGAA
AGGCTATATCGATCTGAGCAAACGTCGTGTTAGTCCGGAAGCGGCCGCATA
[142 nt withheld, positions 1172-1313]
C
[98 nt withheld, positions 1315-1412]
AGTTTGTACTGGTGACGAAACTCAGTGTCTAGCTAGAGTGGC
[149 nt withheld, positions 1455-1603]
T
[41 nt withheld, positions 1605-1645]
T
[62 nt withheld, positions 1647-1708]
A
[35 nt withheld, positions 1710-1744]
CCTCCCTCAATCGGTTGAATGTCGCCCTTTTGTCTTTGGCGCTGGTAAACCATATGAA
[86 nt withheld, positions 1803-1888]
T
[54 nt withheld, positions 1890-1943]
CTAGCGCCGCCCTATACCTTGTCTGCCTCCCCGCGTTGCGTCGCGGTGCATGGAGCCGGGCCACCTCGAC
CTGAATGGAAGCCGGCGGCACCTCGCTAACGGATTCACCACTCCAAGAATTGGAGCCAATCAATTCTTGC
GGAGAACTGTGAATGCGCAAACCAACCCTTGGCAGAACATATCCATCGCGTCCGCCATCTCCAGCAGCCG
CACGCGGCGCATCTCGGGCAGCGTTGGGTCCTGGCCACGGGTGCGCATGATCGTGCTCCTGTCGTTGAGG
ACCCGGCTAGGCTGGCGGGGTTGCCTTACTGGTTAGCAGAATGAATCACCGATACGCGAGCGAACGTGAA
GCGACTGCTGCTGCAAAACGTCTGCGACCTGAGCAACAACATGAATGGTCTTCGGTTTCCGTGTTTCGTA
AAGTCTGGAAACGCGGAAGTCAGCGCCCTGCACCATTATGTTCCGGATCTGCATCGCAGGATGCTGCTGG
CTACCCTGTGGAACACCTACATCTGTATTAACGAAGCGCTGGCATTGACCCTGAGTGATTTTTCTCTGGT
CCCGCCGCATCCATACCGCCAGTTGTTTACCCTCACAACGTTCCAGTAACCGGGCATGTTCATCATCAGT
AACCCGTATCGTGAGCATCCTCTCTCGTTTCATCGGTATCATTACCCCCATGAACAGAAATCCCCCTTAC
ACGGAGGCATCAGTGACCAAACAGGAAAAAACCGCCCTTAACATGGCCCGCTTTATCAGAAGCCAGACAT
TAACGCTTCTGGAGAAACTCAACGAGCTGGACGCGGATGAACAGGCAGACATCTGTGAATCGCTTCACGA
CCACGCTGATGAGCTTTACCGCAGGATCCGCGAAATTGTAAGCGTTAATATTTTGTTAAAATTCGCGTTA
AATTTTTGTTAAATCAGCTCATTTTTTAACCAATAGGCCGAAATCGGCAAAATCCCTTATAAATCAAAAG
AATAGACCGAGATAGGGT
[37 nt withheld, positions 2942-2978]
AAAGAACGTGGACTCCAACGTCAAAGG
[49 nt withheld, positions 3006-3054]
T
[91 nt withheld, positions 3056-3146]
G
[124 nt withheld, positions 3148-3271]
CGCGGATCCTGCCTCGCGCGTTTCGGTGATGACGGTGAAAACCTCTGACACATGCAGCTCCCGGAGACGG
TCACAGCTTGTCTGTAAGCGGATGCCGGGAGCAGACAAGCCCGTCAGGGCGCGTCAGCGGGTGTTGGCGG
GTGTCGGGGCGCAGCCATGACCCAGTCACGTAGCGATAGCGGAGTGTATACTGGCTTAACTATGCGGCAT
CAGAGCAGATTGTACTGAGAGTGCACCATATGCGGTGTGAAATACCGCACAGATGCGTAAGGAGAAAATA
CCGCATCAGGCGCTCTTCCGCTTCCTCGCTCACTGACTCGCTGCGCTCGGTCGTTCGGCTGCGGCGAGCG
GTATCAGCTCACTCAAAGGCGGTAATACGGTTATCCACAGAATCAGGGGATAACGCAGGAAAGAACATGT
GAGCAAAAGGCCAGCAAAAGGCCAGGAACCGTAAAAAGGCCGCGTTGCTGGCGTTTTTCCATAGGCTCCG
CCCCCCTGACGAGCATCACAAAAATCGACGCTCAAGTCAGAGGTGGCGAAACCCGACAGGACTATAAAGA
TACCAGGGTTTCCCCCTGGAAGCTCCCTCGTGCGCTCTCCTGTTCCGACCCTGCCGCTTACCGGATACCT
GTCCGCCTTTCTCCCTTCGGGAAGCGTGGCGCTTTCTCATAGCTCACGCTGTAGGTATCTCAGTTCGGTG
TAGGTCGTTCGCTCCAAGCTGGGCTGTGTGCACGAACCCCCCGTTCAGCCCGACCGCTGCGCCTTATCCG
GTAACTATCGTCTTGAGTCCAACCCGGTAAGACACGACTTATCGCCACTGGCAGCAGCCACTGGTAACAG
GATTAGCAGAGCGAGGTATGTAGGCGGTGCTACAGAGTTCTTGAAGTGGTGGCCTAACTACGGCTACACT
AGAAGGACAGTATTTGGTATCTGCGCTCTGCTGAAGCCAGTTACCTTCGGAAAAAGAGTTGGTAGCTCTT
GATCCGGCAAACAAACCACCGCTGGTAGCGGTGGTTTTTTTGTTTGCAAGCAGCAGATTACGCGCAGAAA
AAAAGGATCTCAAGAAGATCCTTTGATCTTTTCTACGGGGTCTGACGCTCAGTGGAACGAAAACTCACGT
TAAGGGATTTTGGTCATGAGATTATCAAAAAGGATCTTCACCTAGATCCTTTTAAATTAAAAATGAAGTT
TTAAATCAATCTAAAGTATATATGAGTAAACTTGGTCTGACAGTTACCAATGCTTAATCAGTGAGGCACC
TATCTCAGCGATCTGTCTATTTCGTTCATCCATAGTTGCCTGACTCCCCGTCGTGTAGATAACTACGATA
CGGGAGGGCTTACCATCTGGCCCCAGTGCTGCAATGATACCGCGAGACCCACGCTCACCGGCTCCAGATT
TATCAGCAATAAACCAGCCAGCCGGAAGGGCCGAGCGCAGAAGTGGTCCTGCAACTTTATCCGCCTCCAT
CCAGTCTATTAATTGTTGCCGGGAAGCTAGAGTAAGTAGTTCGCCAGTTAATAGTTTGCGCAACGTTGTT
GCCATTGCTGCAGGCATCGTGGTGTCACGCTCGTCGTTTGGTATGGCTTCATTCAGCTCCGGTTCCCAAC
GATCAAGGCGAGTTACATGATCCCCCATGTTGTGCAAAAAAGCGGTTAGCTCCTTCGGTCCTCCGATCGT
TGTCAGAAGTAAGTTGGCCGCAGTGTTATCACTCATGGTTATGGCAGCACTGCATAATTCTCTTACTGTC
ATGCCATCCGTAAGATGCTTTTCTGTGACTGGTGAGTACTCAACCAAGTCATTCTGAGAATAGTGTATGC
GGCGACCGAGTTGCTCTTGCCCGGCGTCAACACGGGATAATACCGCGCCACATAGCAGAACTTTAAAAGT
GCTCATCATTGGAAAACGTTCTTCGGGGCGAAAACTCTCAAGGATCTTACCGCTGTTGAGATCCAGTTCG
ATGTAACCCACTCGTGCACCCAACTGATCTTCAGCATCTTTTACTTTCACCAGCGTTTCTGGGTGAGCAA
AAACAGGAAGGCAAAATGCCGCAAAAAAGGGAATAAGGGCGACACGGAAATGTTGAATACTCATACTCTT
CCTTTTTCAATATTATTGAAGCATTTATCAGGGTTATTGTCTCATGAGCGGATACATATTTGAATGTATT
TAGAAAAATAAACAAATAGGGGTTCCGCGCACATTTCCCCGAAAAGTGCCACCTGACGTCTAAGAAACCA
TTATTATCATGACATTAACCTATAAAAATAGGCGTATCACGAGGCCCTTTCGTCTTCAAGAATTCCCGAC
ACCATCGAATGGTGCAAAACCTTTCGCGGTATGGCATGATAGCGCCCGGAAGAGAGTCAATTCAGGGTGG
TGAATGTGAAACCAGTAACGTTATACGATGTCGCAGAGTATGCCGGTGTCTCTTATCAGACCGTTTCCCG
CGTGGTGAACCAGGCCAGCCACGTTTCTGCGAAAACGCGGGAAAAAGTGGAAGCGGCGATGGCGGAGCTG
AATTACATTCCCAACCGCGTGGCACAACAACTGGCGGGCAAACAGTCGTTGCTGATTGGCGTTGCCACCT
CCAGTCTGGCCCTGCACGCGCCGTCGCAAATTGTCGCGGCGATTAAATCTCGCGCCGATCAACTGGGTGC
CAGCGTGGTGGTGTCGATGGTAGAACGAAGCGGCGTCGAAGCCTGTAAAGCGGCGGTGCACAATCTTCTC
GCGCAACGCGTCAGTGGGCTGATCATTAACTATCCGCTGGATGACCAGGATGCCATTGCTGTGGAAGCTG
CCTGCACTAATGTTCCGGCGTTATTTCTTGATGTCTCTGACCAGACACCCATCAACAGTATTATTTTCTC
CCATGAAGACGGTACGCGACTGGGCGTGGAGCATCTGGTCGCATTGGGTCACCAGCAAATCGCGCTGTTA
GCGGGCCCATTAAGTTCTGTCTCGGCGCGTCTGCGTCTGGCTGGCTGGCATAAATATCTCACTCGCAATC
AAATTCAGCCGATAGCGGAACGGGAAGGCGACTGGAGTGCCATGTCCGGTTTTCAACAAACCATGCAAAT
GCTGAATGAGGGCATCGTTCCCACTGCGATGCTGGTTGCCAACGATCAGATGGCGCTGGGCGCAATGCGC
GCCATTACCGAGTCCGGGCTGCGCGTTGGTGCGGATATCTCGGTAGTGGGATACGACGATACCGAAGACA
GCTCATGTTATATCCCGCCGTTAACCACCATCAAACAGGATTTTCGCCTGCTGGGGCAAACCAGCGTGGA
CCGCTTGCTGCAACTCTCTCAGGGCCAGGCGGTGAAGGGCAATCAGCTGTTGCCCGTCTCACTGGTGAAA
AGAAAAACCACCCTGGCGCCCAATACGCAAACCGCCTCTCCCCGCGCGTTGGCCGATTCATTAATGCAGC
TGGCACGACAGGTTTCCCGACTGGAAAGCGGGCAGTGAGCGCAACGCAATTAATGTAAGTTAGCTCACTC
ATTAGGCACAATTCTCATGTTTGACAGCTTATCATCGACTGCACGGTGCACCAATGCTTCTGGCGTCAGG
CAGCCATCGGAAGCTGTGGTATGGCTGTGCAGGTCGTAAATCACTGCATAATTCGTGTCGCTCAAGGCGC
ACTCCCGTTCTGGATAATGTTTTTTGCGCCGACATCATAACGGTTCTGGCAAATATTCTGAAATGAGCTG
Features (pLannotate 1.2.2; 21 found; start..end, strand, type, name):
      1..29      +  promoter       tac promoter: strong E. coli promoter; hybrid between the trp and lac UV5 promoters
     37..53      +  protein_bind   lac operator: The lac repressor binds to the lac operator to inhibit transcription in E. coli. This inhibition can be relieved by adding lactose or isopropyl-β-D-thiogalactopyranoside (IPTG). lac repressor encoded by lacI
    138..155     +  CDS            6xHis: 6xHis affinity tag
    171..824     +  CDS            GST26_SCHJA: Experimental evidence at protein level: Swiss-Prot protein existence level 1. GST isoenzymes appear to play a central role in the parasite detoxification system. Other functions are also suspected including a role in increasing the solubility of haematin in the parasite gut. From Schistosoma japonicum (Blood fluke).
    906..1091    +  CDS            EIF2S1 (fragment): IF2A_PIG - Also known as EIF2A. Experimental evidence at protein level: Swiss-Prot protein existence level 1. Functions in the early steps of protein synthesis by forming a ternary complex with GTP and initiator tRNA. This complex binds to a 40S ribosomal subunit, followed by mRNA binding to form a 43S pre- initiation complex. Junction of the 60S ribosomal subunit to form the 80S initiation complex is preceded by hydrolysis of the GTP bound to eIF-2 and release of an eIF-2-GDP binary complex. In order for eIF-2 to recycle and catalyze another round of initiation, the GDP bound to eIF- 2 must e
   1176..1223    +  terminator     fd terminator (sequence withheld): central terminator from bacteriophage fd (Otsuka and Kunisawa, 1982)
   1228..1440    +  CDS            M13 gene III (fragment) (sequence partly withheld): pIII; III; minor coat protein
   1455..1925    +  CDS            M13 gene III (fragment) (sequence partly withheld): pIII; III; minor coat protein
   1947..2017    +  CDS            TcR (fragment): tetracycline efflux protein; tet; confers resistance to tetracycline
   2259..2639    -  CDS            YPB1_ECOLX: Protein predicted: Swiss-Prot protein existence level 4. From Escherichia coli.
   2656..2807    +  CDS            rop (fragment): Rop protein, which maintains plasmids at low copy number; rop
   2843..3271    -  rep_origin     f1 ori (sequence partly withheld): f1 bacteriophage origin of replication; arrow indicates direction of (+) strand synthesis
   3280..3319    +  CDS            rop (fragment): Rop protein, which maintains plasmids at low copy number; rop
   3421..3561    +  misc_feature   bom: basis of mobility region from pBR322
   3747..4334    -  rep_origin     ori: high-copy-number ColE1/pMB1/pBR322/pUC origin of replication
   4505..5365    -  CDS            AmpR: β-lactamase; bla; confers resistance to ampicillin, carbenicillin, and related antibiotics
   5366..5470    -  promoter       AmpR promoter: bla
   5579..5656    +  promoter       lacIq promoter: lacI (mutant); In the lacIq allele, a single base change in the promoter boosts expression of the lacI gene about 10-fold.
   5657..6739    +  CDS            lacI: lac repressor; lacI; The lac repressor binds to the lac operator to inhibit transcription in E. coli. This inhibition can be relieved by adding lactose or isopropyl-β-D-thiogalactopyranoside (IPTG).
   6752..6773    +  protein_bind   CAP binding site: CAP binding activates transcription in the presence of cAMP. E. coli catabolite activator protein
   6792..6809    +  promoter       tet promoter (fragment): E. coli promoter for tetracycline efflux protein gene
