[The description below was written by a language model from this plasmid's Addgene catalogue record and pLannotate feature annotations shown in this document.]
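Description:
pHH0103_EIF2S1_S1 is a bacterial expression plasmid of about 7 kb, built on the pHH0103 backbone, for producing and purifying the S1 domain of human EIF2S1 (the alpha subunit of translation initiation factor eIF2) in E. coli. It replicates from a ColE1/pBR322-type origin accompanied by the bom mobility region. The rop gene is detected only as fragments interrupted by an f1 phage origin, and the catalogue lists the plasmid as low copy. Selection is by ampicillin through the β-lactamase gene and its native promoter.

The expression cassette is driven by the hybrid tac promoter followed by a lac operator, and the plasmid carries its own lacI under the up-regulated lacIq promoter. Transcription is therefore repressed until relieved by IPTG or lactose. Downstream, the open reading frame encodes a 6xHis tag followed by Schistosoma japonicum glutathione S-transferase and then a short EIF2S1 fragment of roughly 190 nt, cloned between SfiI and NotI sites. The annotation tool matched this fragment to the pig orthologue, but the catalogue records the insert as human. The dual His and GST tags allow purification on either nickel or glutathione resin, with GST commonly also aiding solubility. An fd phage terminator follows the insert.

Beyond the terminator lie fragments of M13 gene III and of a tetracycline resistance gene. Together with the f1 origin, these look like remnants of a phagemid ancestor rather than functional parts of the expression unit, though the record does not say so. The associated work surveyed ligands for peptide recognition modules, so the purified domain was probably made as a binding target, although the record itself states only expression and purification.
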