Addgene plasmid #109921: pHH0103_EIF2S1_S1
Purpose: Protein expression and purification of EIF2S1_S1
Depositing lab: Sachdev Sidhu. Depositing organization: University of Toronto. Publication: Large-scale survey and database of high affinity ligands for peptide recognition modules. Teyra J, Kelil A, Jain S, Helmy M, Jajodia R, Hooda Y, Gu J, D'Cruz AA, Nicholson SE, Min J, Sudol M, Kim PM, Bader GD, Sidhu SS. Mol Syst Biol. 2020 Dec;16(12):e9310. doi: 10.15252/msb.20199310. PubMed 33438817.
Backbone
  Vector backbone: pHH0103
  Vector type: Bacterial Expression
Growth in bacteria
  Bacterial resistance: Ampicillin, 100 μg/mL
  Growth temperature: 37°C
  Growth strain: DH5alpha
  Copy number: Low Copy
Gene/Insert
  Gene/Insert name: EIF2S1_S1
  Species: H. sapiens (human)
  Cloning method: Restriction Enzyme; 5′ cloning site Sfi1 (unknown if destroyed); 3′ cloning site Not1 (unknown if destroyed)
Terms and licenses: Academic/Nonprofit Terms; Industry Terms: Not Available to Industry
How to cite: pHH0103_EIF2S1_S1 was a gift from Sachdev Sidhu (Addgene plasmid # 109921 ; http://n2t.net/addgene:109921 ; RRID:Addgene_109921)
